Addgene plasmid #146586: pAc5.1B-lambdaN-DmPABPC1-siRNAres-V5His6_I
Purpose: Insect Expression of DmPABPC1-siRNAres
Depositing lab: Elisa Izaurralde. Depositing organization: Max Planck Institute for Developmental Biology. Publication: miRISC recruits decapping factors to miRNA targets to enhance their degradation. Nishihara T, Zekri L, Braun JE, Izaurralde E. Nucleic Acids Res. 2013 Oct;41(18):8692-705. doi: 10.1093/nar/gkt619. Epub 2013 Jul 17. PubMed 23863838.
Backbone
  Vector backbone: Unknown
  Vector type: Insect Expression
Growth in bacteria
  Bacterial resistance: Ampicillin, 100 μg/mL
  Growth temperature: 37°C
  Growth strain: DH5alpha
  Copy number: Low Copy
Gene/Insert
  Gene/Insert name: DmPABPC1-siRNAres
  Species: D. melanogaster (fly)
  Mutation: seven silent mutations compared to the sequence given by NCBI: NM_166265.2.
  Entrez Gene: pAbp (a.k.a. Dmel_CG5119, BABP, BcDNA:LD24412, CG16803, CG5119, Dmel\CG5119, PABP, PABP55B, PABPC1, PAbp, Pabp, anon-EST:Posey247, anon-EST:Posey249, anon-EST:fe2E5, dPABP, duo, l(2)SH1908, l(2)SH2 1908, l(2)k10109, pAB, pABP, pABp, pabp)
  Cloning method: Unknown
Terms and licenses: Academic/Nonprofit Terms; Industry Terms: Not Available to Industry
Depositor comments: Plasmids from this collection were made available to the research community and donated after the lab closed. Please note that the sequence provided by the depositing laboratory may be theoretical/predicted or based on Sanger sequencing results. There may be discrepancies between sequencing results obtained by Addgene and the depositor sequence. If an Addgene verified sequence is not available, please contact before placing your order to request that our lab fully sequence the plasmid.
How to cite: pAc5.1B-lambdaN-DmPABPC1-siRNAres-V5His6_I was a gift from Elisa Izaurralde (Addgene plasmid # 146586 ; http://n2t.net/addgene:146586 ; RRID:Addgene_146586)
