[The description below was written by a language model from this plasmid's Addgene catalogue record and pLannotate feature annotations shown in this document.]
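Description:
pAc5.1B-lambdaN-DmPABPC1-siRNAres-V5His6_I is a 7.3 kb insect expression plasmid for producing a tagged form of the Drosophila melanogaster cytoplasmic poly(A)-binding protein (pAbp/PABPC1) in fly cells. The catalogue lists the backbone as unknown, although the name and the annotated parts point to a pAc5.1-type vector. In bacteria it is maintained through a ColE1/pUC-family origin and selected with ampicillin via the β-lactamase gene and its own promoter. The record lists it as low copy even though the annotated origin is of the high-copy type. Short fragments annotated as tetracycline resistance and SV40 large T antigen appear to be non-functional backbone remnants. No marker for selection in insect cells is annotated.

The expression cassette is driven by the strong, constitutive actin 5C promoter. Downstream lies a short fragment of the bacteriophage lambda N protein, followed by the full pAbp coding sequence and a V5 epitope tag, with an SV40 polyadenylation signal at the end. The name also indicates a C-terminal His6 tag, but this was not picked up in the feature table. The lambda N peptide is the RNA-binding portion commonly used to tether a fusion protein to reporter transcripts carrying BoxB hairpins, so the effect of the recruited protein on an mRNA can be assayed directly. The insert carries seven silent mutations relative to the reference transcript. Consistent with the "siRNAres" label, these would leave the protein unchanged while making the transcript resistant to RNAi directed against the endogenous gene, which suits knockdown-and-rescue experiments. The associated publication concerns recruitment of decapping factors to miRNA targets by the miRNA-induced silencing complex.
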