Features (pLannotate 1.2.2; 10 found; start..end, strand, type, name):
     56..2568    +  promoter       Ac5 promoter: Drosophila melanogaster actin 5C promoter
   2589..2654    +  CDS            N (fragment): REGN_LAMBD - Experimental evidence at protein level: Swiss-Prot protein existence level 1. Plays a role as a transcriptional antitermination factor that allows the virus to initiate its lytic phase. Activates expression of the delayed viral early genes by modifying host RNA polymerase (RNAP) into a form that is resistant to termination signals. This antitermination function requires the host NusA protein which serves to stabilize the interaction between antitermination protein N and host RNA polymerase. From Escherichia phage lambda (Bacteriophage lambda).
   2676..4577    +  CDS            pAbp: PABP_DROME - Experimental evidence at protein level: Swiss-Prot protein existence level 1. Binds the poly(A) tail of mRNA (PubMed:2125288). Since it interacts with the cap-associating translation initiation factor eIF4G, it is likely that it functions by linking Atx2 to the cap-binding complex (PubMed:28388438). Forms a complex with tyf and Atx2 which functions in adult circadian pacemaker neurons to sustain circadian rhythms likely by switching between activator and repressor modes of post-transcriptional regulation via interaction with Lsm12a or me31B, respectively (PubMed:28388438). The act
   4605..4646    +  CDS            V5 tag: epitope tag from simian virus 5
   4746..4880    -  polyA_signal   SV40 poly(A) signal: SV40 polyadenylation signal
   4903..4987    -  CDS            large T antigen (fragment): large T antigen from SV40 (simian virus 40)
   4988..5458    +  CDS            TcR (fragment): tetracycline efflux protein; tet; confers resistance to tetracycline
   5502..6090    -  rep_origin     ori: high-copy-number ColE1/pMB1/pBR322/pUC origin of replication
   6261..7121    -  CDS            AmpR: β-lactamase; bla; confers resistance to ampicillin, carbenicillin, and related antibiotics
   7122..7226    -  promoter       AmpR promoter: bla
>Addgene plasmid #146586 | pAc5.1B-lambdaN-DmPABPC1-siRNAres-V5His6_I | depositor full sequence | sequence record 289032 | Full Sequence
CTTCAAGGAATTAATTCTATATTCTAAAAACACAAATGATACTTCTAAAAAAAATCATGAATGGCATCAA
CTCTGAATCAAATCTTTGCAGATGCACCTACTTCTCATTTCCACTGTCACATCATTTTTCCAGATCTCGC
TGCCTGTTATGTGGCCCACAAACCAAGACACGTTTTATGGCCATTAAAGCTGGCTGATCGTCGCCAAACA
CCAAATACATATCAATATGTACATTCGAGAAAGAAGCGATCAAAGAAGCGTCTTCGGGCGAGTAGGAGAA
TGCGGAGGAGAAGGAGAACGAGCTGATCTAGTATCTCTCCACAATCCAATGCCAACTGACCAACTGGCCA
TATTCGGAGCAATTTGAAGCCAATTTCCATCGCCTGGCGATCGCTCCATTCTTGGCTATATGTTTTTCAC
CGTTCCCGGGGCCATTTTCAAAGACTCGTCGGTAAGATAAGATTGTGTCACTCGCTGTCTCTCTTCATTT
GTCGAAGAATGCTGAGGAATTTCGCGATGACGTCGGCGAGTATTTTGAAGAATGAGAATAATTTGTATTT
ATACGAAAATCAGTTAGTGGAATTTTCTACAAAAACATGTTATCTATAGATAATTTTGTTGCAAAATATG
TTGACTATGACAAAGATTGTATGTATATACCTTTAATGTATTCTCATTTTCTTATGTATTTATAATGGCA
ATGATGATACTGATGATATTTTAAGATGATGCCAGACCACAGGCTGATTTCTGCGTCTTTTGCCGAACGC
AGTGCATGTGCGGTTGTTGTTTTTTGGAATAGTTTCAATTTTCGGACTGTCCGCTTTGATTTCAGTTTCT
TGGCTTATTCAAAAAGCAAAGTAAAGCCAAAAAAGCGAGATGGCAATACCAAATGCGGCAAAACGGTAGT
GGAAGGAAAGGGGTGCGGGGCAGCGGAAGGAAGGGTGGGGCGGGGCGTGGCGGGGTCTGTGGCTGGGCGC
GACGTCACCGACGTTGGAGCCACTCCTTTGACCATGTGTGCGTGTGTGTATTATTCGTGTCTCGCCACTC
GCCGGTTGTTTTTTTCTTTTTATCTCGCTCTCTCTAGCGCCATCTCGTACGCATGCTCAACGCACCGCAT
GTTGCCGTGTCCTTTATGCGTCATTTTGGCTCGAAATAGGCAATTATTTAAACAAAGATTAGTCAACGAA
AACGCTAAAATAAATAAGTCTACAATATGGTTACTTATTGCCATGTGTGTGCAGCCAACGATAGCAACAA
AAGCAACAACACAGTGGCTTTCCCTCTTTCACTTTTTGTTTGCAAGCGCGTGCGAGCAAGACGGCACGAC
CGGCAAACGCAATTACGCTGACAAAGAGCAGACGAAGTTTTGGCCGAAAAACATCAAGGCGCCTGATACG
AATGCATTTGCAATAACAATTGCGATATTTAATATTGTTTATGAAGCTGTTTGACTTCAAAACACACAAA
AAAAAAAATAAAACAAATTATTTGAAAGAGAATTAGGAATCGGACAGCTTATCGTTACGGGCTAACAGCA
CACCGAGACGAAATAGCTTACCTGACGTCACAGCCTCTGGAAGAACTGCCGCCAAGCAGAGAGAGAGAGA
AAAAGAGGGAGAGCAGCTTAGACCGCATGTGCTTGTGTGTGAGGCGTCTCTCTCTTCGTCTCCTGTTTGC
GCAAACGCATAGACTGCACTGAGAAAATCGATTACCTATTTTTTATGAATGAATATTTGCACTATTACTA
TTCAAAACTATTAAGATAGCAATCACATTCAATAGCCAAATACTATACCACCTGAGCGATGCAACGAAAT
GATCAATTTGAGCAAAAATGCTGCATATTTAGGACGGCATCATTATAGAAATGCTTCTTGCTGTGTACTT
TTCTCTCGTCTGGCAGCTGTTTCGCCGTTATTGTTAAAACCGGCTTAAGTTAGGTGTGTTTTCTACGACT
AGTGATGCCCCTACTAGAAGATGTGTGTTGCACAAATGTCCCTGAATAACCAATTTGAAGTGCAGATAGC
AGTAAACGTAAGCTAATATGAATATTATTTAACTGTAATGTTTTAATATCGCTGGACATTACTAATAAAC
CCACTATAAACACATGTACATATGTATGTTTTGGCATACAATGAGTAGTTGGGGAAAAAATGTGTAAAAG
CACCGTGACCATCACAGCATAAAGATAACCAGCTGAAGTATCGAATATGAGTAACCCCCAAATTGAATCA
CATGCCGCAACTGATAGGACCCATGGAAGTACACTCTTCATGGCGATATACAAGACACACACAAGCACGA
ACACCCAGTTGCGGAGGAAATTCTCCGTAAATGAAAACCCAATCGGCGAACAATTCATACCCATATATGG
TAAAAGTTTTGAACGCGACTTGAGAGCGGAGAGCATTGCGGCTGATAAGGTTTTAGCGCTAAGCGGGCTT
TATAAAACGGGCTGCGGGACCAGTTTTCATATCACTACCGTTTGAGTTCTTGTGCTGTGTGGATACTCCT
CCCGACACAAAGCCGCTCCATCAGCCAGCAGTCGTCTAATCCAGAGACCCCGGATCGGGGTACCCAACAT
GGACGCACAAACACGACGACGTGAGCGTCGCGCTGAGAAACAAGCTCAATGGAAAGCTGCAAACGGTGGA
TCTCCTCCAAGCTTGATGGCTTCTCTATACGTCGGTGATCTCCCACAGGACGTCAACGAATCGGGACTTT
TTGACAAGTTCTCGTCTGCTGGTCCAGTGCTGTCCATTCGTGTCTGCCGCGATGTGATTACCCGTCGCTC
GTTGGGCTATGCCTACGTCAACTTCCAGCAGCCAGCCGATGCTGAGCGTGCTTTGGACACCATGAACTTT
GACCTGGTTCGCAACAAGCCCATTCGCATTATGTGGTCTCAGCGTGATCCGTCTCTTCGTCGCTCCGGTG
TGGGCAACGTGTTCATCAAGAACTTAGATAGGGCCATCGACAACAAGGCAATCTACGACACTTTCTCCGC
CTTCGGCAACATTTTAAGCTGCAAGGTAGCCACCGATGAAAAGGGCAATTCGAAAGGATACGGCTTCGTC
CACTTCGAGACCGAGGAGGCCGCAAACACGTCCATCGACAAAGTCAATGGCATGTTGCTTAACGGCAAGA
AGGTCTACGTGGGTAAGTTCATCCCGCGCAAGGAGCGCGAGAAGGAGCTGGGCGAGAAGGCTAAGCTCTT
CACCAATGTATATGTGAAGAACTTCACTGAGGATTTCGACGATGAAAAACTGAAGGAATTCTTTGAGCCC
TACGGCAAGATAACCAGCTACAAGGTCATGTCCAAGGAGGATGGCAAGAGCAAGGGCTTCGGATTCGTTG
CATTCGAGACAACAGAGGCTGCTGAGGCGGCCGTTCAGGCTCTCAATGGCAAGGACATGGGAGAGGGCAA
GTCCCTGTACGTGGCTCGTGCCCAGAAGAAGGCCGAACGCCAGCAGGAGCTGAAGCGCAAGTTCGAGGAA
CTGAAGCAGAAGCGTCACGAGTCAGTGTTCGGCGTTAACTTGTACGTTAAGAACCTGGACGACACAATCG
ATGACGATCGTCTGCGCATCGCGTTCTCTCCATACGGCAACATCACATCGGCCAAGGTCATGACCGATGA
GGAGGGTCGCTCCAAGGGATTCGGCTTCGTGTGCTTCAATGCCGCAAGCGAGGCTACCTGCGCCGTCACC
GAGCTGAACGGTCGCGTCGTCGGCAGTAAGCCGTTGTACGTTGCTTTGGCCCAAAGGAAGGAGGAGCGCA
AGGCTCATCTCGCCTCGCAGTACATGCGTCACATGACCGGCATGCGTATGCAGCAGCTGGGACAGATCTA
CCAGCCCAACGCGGCTAGCGGCTTCTTTGTGCCGACCCTTCCGTCAAATCAGCGTTTCTTCGGTTCCCAG
GTGGCCACTCAGATGAGAAACACACCCCGCTGGGTGCCCCAGGTGCGTCCCCCAGCAGCCATACAGGGTG
TCCAGGCCGGAGCTGCCGCTGCTGGTGGCTTCCAGGGCACAGCCGGTGCGGTGCCCACTCAGTTCCGTTC
GGCTGCTGCTGGCGCTCGCGGGGCACAGCCTCAGGTGCAGGGCACACACGCCGCCGCTGCTGCGGCTAAC
AACATGCGCAACACTGGAGCACGCGCTATTACTGGCCAGCAAACTGCAGCACCCAACATGCAGATCCCCG
GAGCCCAAATCGCTGGCGGTGCCCAGCAGCGTACTTCCAACTATAAGTACACCTCAAACATGCGTAATCC
TCCAGTGCCACAGTTGCATCAGACCCAGCCAATTCCACAGCAATTGCAAGGAAAGAATTCTGAGAAGCTC
ATTGCCTCGTTGCTGGCCAACGCCAAGCCGCAGGAGCAGAAACAGATCCTGGGCGAGCGTCTGTATCCGA
TGATTGAACATATGCACGCCAATTTGGCTGGTAAGATCACCGGCATGTTGTTGGAGATCGAAAACTCTGA
GCTCTTGCACATGATCGAGGATCAGGAGGCCCTTAAGGCCAAGGTGGAGGAGGCTGTGGCCGTGCTTCAG
GTGCACCGCGTCACCGAGCCCGCCAACTCGAGTCTAGAGGGCCCGCGGTTCGAAGGTAAGCCTATCCCTA
ACCCTCTCCTCGGTCTCGATTCTACGCGTACCGGTCATCATCACCATCACCATTGAGTTTAAACCCGCTG
ATCAGCCTCGACTGTGCCTTCTAAGGCCTGAGCTCGCTGATCAGCCTCGATCGAGGATCCAGACATGATA
AGATACATTGATGAGTTTGGACAAACCACAACTAGAATGCAGTGAAAAAAATGCTTTATTTGTGAAATTT
GTGATGCTATTGCTTTATTTGTAACCATTATAAGCTGCAATAAACAAGTTAACAACAACAATTGCATTCA
TTTTATGTTTCAGGTTCAGGGGGAGGTGTGGGAGGTTTTTTAAAGCAAGTAAAACCTCTACAAATGTGGT
ATGGCTGATTATGATCAGTCGACCGATGCCCTTGAGAGCCTTCAACCCAGTCAGCTCCTTCCGGTGGGCG
CGGGGCATGACTATCGTCGCCGCACTTATGACTGTCTTCTTTATCATGCAACTCGTAGGACAGGTGCCGG
CAGCGCTCTGGGTCATTTTCGGCGAGGACCGCTTTCGCTGGAGCGCGACGATGATCGGCCTGTCGCTTGC
GGTATTCGGAATCTTGCACGCCCTCGCTCAAGCCTTCGTCACTGGTCCCGCCACCAAACGTTTCGGCGAG
AAGCAGGCCATTATCGCCGGCATGGCGGCCGACGCGCTGGGCTACGTCTTGCTGGCGTTCGCGACGCGAG
GCTGGATGGCCTTCCCCATTATGATTCTTCTCGCTTCCGGCGGCATCGGGATGCCCGCGTTGCAGGCCAT
GCTGTCCAGGCAGGTAGATGACGACCATCAGGGACAGCTTCAAGGATCGCTCGCGGCTCTTACCAGCCAG
CAAAAGGCCAGGAACCGTAAAAAGGCCGCGTTGCTGGCGTTTTTCCATAGGCTCCGCCCCCCTGACGAGC
ATCACAAAAATCGACGCTCAAGTCAGAGGTGGCGAAACCCGACAGGACTATAAAGATACCAGGCGTTTCC
CCCTGGAAGCTCCCTCGTGCGCTCTCCTGTTCCGACCCTGCCGCTTACCGGATACCTGTCCGCCTTTCTC
CCTTCGGGAAGCGTGGCGCTTTCTCAATGCTCACGCTGTAGGTATCTCAGTTCGGTGTAGGTCGTTCGCT
CCAAGCTGGGCTGTGTGCACGAACCCCCCGTTCAGCCCGACCGCTGCGCCTTATCCGGTAACTATCGTCT
TGAGTCCAACCCGGTAAGACACGACTTATCGCCACTGGCAGCAGCCACTGGTAACAGGATTAGCAGAGCG
AGGTATGTAGGCGGTGCTACAGAGTTCTTGAAGTGGTGGCCTAACTACGGCTACACTAGAAGGACAGTAT
TTGGTATCTGCGCTCTGCTGAAGCCAGTTACCTTCGGAAAAAGAGTTGGTAGCTCTTGATCCGGCAAACA
AACCACCGCTGGTAGCGGTGGTTTTTTTGTTTGCAAGCAGCAGATTACGCGCAGAAAAAAAGGATCTCAA
GAAGATCCTTTGATCTTTTCTACGGGGTCTGACGCTCAGTGGAACGAAAACTCACGTTAAGGGATTTTGG
TCATGAGATTATCAAAAAGGATCTTCACCTAGATCCTTTTAAATTAAAAATGAAGTTTTAAATCAATCTA
AAGTATATATGAGTAAACTTGGTCTGACAGTTACCAATGCTTAATCAGTGAGGCACCTATCTCAGCGATC
TGTCTATTTCGTTCATCCATAGTTGCCTGACTCCCCGTCGTGTAGATAACTACGATACGGGAGGGCTTAC
CATCTGGCCCCAGTGCTGCAATGATACCGCGAGACCCACGCTCACCGGCTCCAGATTTATCAGCAATAAA
CCAGCCAGCCGGAAGGGCCGAGCGCAGAAGTGGTCCTGCAACTTTATCCGCCTCCATCCAGTCTATTAAT
TGTTGCCGGGAAGCTAGAGTAAGTAGTTCGCCAGTTAATAGTTTGCGCAACGTTGTTGCCATTGCTGCAG
GCATCGTGGTGTCACGCTCGTCGTTTGGTATGGCTTCATTCAGCTCCGGTTCCCAACGATCAAGGCGAGT
TACATGATCCCCCATGTTGTGCAAAAAAGCGGTTAGCTCCTTCGGTCCTCCGATCGTTGTCAGAAGTAAG
TTGGCCGCAGTGTTATCACTCATGGTTATGGCAGCACTGCATAATTCTCTTACTGTCATGCCATCCGTAA
GATGCTTTTCTGTGACTGGTGAGTACTCAACCAAGTCATTCTGAGAATAGTGTATGCGGCGACCGAGTTG
CTCTTGCCCGGCGTCAACACGGGATAATACCGCGCCACATAGCAGAACTTTAAAAGTGCTCATCATTGGA
AAACGTTCTTCGGGGCGAAAACTCTCAAGGATCTTACCGCTGTTGAGATCCAGTTCGATGTAACCCACTC
GTGCACCCAACTGATCTTCAGCATCTTTTACTTTCACCAGCGTTTCTGGGTGAGCAAAAACAGGAAGGCA
AAATGCCGCAAAAAAGGGAATAAGGGCGACACGGAAATGTTGAATACTCATACTCTTCCTTTTTCAATAT
TATTGAAGCATTTATCAGGGTTATTGTCTCATGAGCGGATACATATTTGAATGTATTTAGAAAAATAAAC
AAATAGGGGTTCCGCGCACATTTCCCCGAAAAGTGCCACCTGACGTCTAAGAAACCATTATTATCATGAC
ATTAACCTATAAAAATAGGCGTATCACGAGGCCCTTTCGT
